>Addgene plasmid #16013 | pFLAG-CMV2-CARP2 | addgene partial sequence | sequence record 22379 | CMV-F 5'-CGCAAATGGGCGGTAGGCGTG-3'
TTTAGTGACCGTCAGAATTGATCTACCATGGACTACAAAGACGATGACGACAAGCTTATGTGGGCAACCT
GCTGCAACTGGTTCTGCCTGGATGGACAGCCTGAGGAGGTCCCACCACCCCAGGGAGCCAGGATGCAGGC
CTATTCCAACCCTGGGTACAGCTCCTTCCCTTCCCCAACAGGCTTGGAACCAAGCTGCAAGTCCTGTGGG
GCTCACTTTGCAAACACGGCCAGGAAGCAGACCTGCTTGGACTGTAAGAAAAATTTTTGCATGACCTGTT
CGAGCCAAGTAGGGAATGGGCCCCGCCTCTGCCTTCTCTGCCAACGGTTTCGAGCTACAGCCTTTCAGCG
AGAGGAGCTCATGAAGATGAAGGTGAAGGACTTGAGGGACTATCTCAGCCTCCATGACATCTCTACCGAA
ATGTGCCGGGAGAAAGAAGAGCTGGTGCTCTTGGTCCTTGGCCAGCAGCCTGTAATCTCCCAGGAGGACA
GGACTCGTGCCTCCACCTTGTCCCCAGACTTTCCTGAGCAGCAGGCCTTCCTGACCCAGCCTCACTCCAG
CATGGTTCCACCTACCTCACCCAACCTCCCCTCTTCATCTGCACAAGCCACCTCTGTTCCCCCAGCCCAG
GTTCAGGAGAATCAGCAGGCCAATGGCCATGTGTCTCANGATCAAGAGGAACCCGTCTACCTGGAGAGCG
TGGCCAGAGTACCTGCTGAGGATGAGACCCAGTCTATTGACTCAGAGGACAGCTTTGTCCCAGGCCGAAG
GGGCTCTCTGTCTGACCTGACTGACCTGGAGGACATTGAAGGCTG
