[The description below was written by a language model from this plasmid's Addgene catalogue record.]
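Description:
pFLAG-CMV2-CARP2 is a mammalian expression plasmid built on the commercial pFLAG-CMV2 backbone (about 4.7 kb without insert). It carries the human CARP2 coding sequence, also known as RFFL, rififylin or FYVE-RING finger protein. The insert was placed by restriction enzyme cloning downstream of a FLAG epitope encoded by the backbone, so the protein is made as an N-terminally FLAG-tagged fusion. As the backbone name and the CMV forward sequencing primer indicate, expression is driven by the cytomegalovirus immediate-early promoter, which gives strong constitutive transcription in most transfected mammalian cell lines. In bacteria the plasmid is maintained at high copy number and selected with ampicillin. The record lists no mammalian selection marker, insert size or specific cloning sites, and no feature table is provided, so details of the polyadenylation signal, origin of replication and insert junctions are not stated here.

CARP2 is one of the caspase-8- and caspase-10-associated RING proteins, and the associated study examined how suppressing these proteins sensitises cells to death ligands and inhibits tumour cell growth. A construct of this kind is typically used for transient overexpression of CARP2 in cultured mammalian cells. The FLAG tag allows detection by immunoblotting or immunofluorescence and recovery by immunoprecipitation with anti-FLAG antibodies, without the need for a CARP2-specific antibody. This makes it suited to experiments on CARP2 interactions with binding partners and its role in death receptor signalling and apoptosis.
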