Addgene plasmid #16013: pFLAG-CMV2-CARP2
Depositing lab: Wafik El-Deiry. Depositing organization: University of Pennsylvania. Publication: Suppression of caspase-8- and -10-associated RING proteins results in sensitization to death ligands and inhibition of tumor cell growth. McDonald ER, El-Deiry WS. Proc Natl Acad Sci U S A. 2004 Apr 20. 101(16):6170-5. 10.1073/pnas.0307459101 PubMed 15069192.
Backbone
  Vector backbone: pFLAG-CMV2
  Backbone manufacturer: Sigma
  Backbone size w/o insert (bp): 4700
  Vector type: Mammalian Expression
Growth in bacteria
  Bacterial resistance: Ampicillin, 100 μg/mL
  Growth temperature: 37°C
  Growth strain: DH5alpha
  Copy number: High Copy
Gene/Insert
  Gene/Insert name: CARP2 (alt names: RFFL; FYVE-RING finger protein)
  Species: H. sapiens (human)
  Entrez Gene: RFFL (a.k.a. CARP-2, CARP2, FRING, RIFIFYLIN, RNF189, RNF34L)
  Tag / fusion protein: Flag (N terminal on backbone)
  Cloning method: Restriction Enzyme
  Sequencing primers: 5′ CMV-F
Terms and licenses: Academic/Nonprofit Terms; Industry Terms: Not Available to Industry
How to cite: pFLAG-CMV2-CARP2 was a gift from Wafik El-Deiry (Addgene plasmid # 16013 ; http://n2t.net/addgene:16013 ; RRID:Addgene_16013)
